>Addgene plasmid #141994 | TFORF2255 | addgene full sequence | sequence record 395895 | Addgene NGS Result
TTAATGTAGTCTTATGCAATACTCTTGTAGTCTTGCAACATGGTAACGATGAGTTAGCAACATGCCTTAC
AAGGAGAGAAAAAGCACCGTGCATGCCGATTGGTGGAAGTAAGGTGGTACGATCGTGCCTTATTAGGAAG
GCAACAGACGGGTCTGACATGGATTGGACGAACCACTGAATTGCCGCATTGCAGAGATATTGTATTTAAG
TGCCTAGCTCGATACATAAACGGGTCTCTCTGGTTAGACCAGATCTGAGCCTGGGAGCTCTCTGGCTAAC
TAGGGAACCCACTGCTTAAGCCTCAATAAAGCTTGCCTTGAGTGCTTCAAGTAGTGTGTGCCCGTCTGTT
GTGTGACTCTGGTAACTAGAGATCCCTCAGACCCTTTTAGTCAGTGTGGAAAATCTCTAGCAGTGGCGCC
CGAACAGGGACTTGAAAGCGAAAGGGAAACCAGAGGAGCTCTCTCGACGCAGGACTCGGCTTGCTGAAGC
GCGCACGGCAAGAGGCGAGGGGCGGCGACTGGTGAGTACGCCAAAAATTTTGACTAGCGGAGGCTAGAAG
GAGAGAGATGGGTGCGAGAGCGTCAGTATTAAGCGGGGGAGAATTAGATCGCGATGGGAAAAAATTCGGT
TAAGGCCAGGGGGAAAGAAAAAATATAAATTAAAACATATAGTATGGGCAAGCAGGGAGCTAGAACGATT
CGCAGTTAATCCTGGCCTGTTAGAAACATCAGAAGGCTGTAGACAAATACTGGGACAGCTACAACCATCC
CTTCAGACAGGATCAGAAGAACTTAGATCATTATATAATACAGTAGCAACCCTCTATTGTGTGCATCAAA
GGATAGAGATAAAAGACACCAAGGAAGCTTTAGACAAGATAGAGGAAGAGCAAAACAAAAGTAAGACCAC
CGCACAGCAAGCGGCCGCTGATCTTCAGACCTGGAGGAGGAGATATGAGGGACAATTGGAGAAGTGAATT
ATATAAATATAAAGTAGTAAAAATTGAACCATTAGGAGTAGCACCCACCAAGGCAAAGAGAAGAGTGGTG
CAGAGAGAAAAAAGAGCAGTGGGAATAGGAGCTTTGTTCCTTGGGTTCTTGGGAGCAGCAGGAAGCACTA
TGGGCGCAGCGTCAATGACGCTGACGGTACAGGCCAGACAATTATTGTCTGGTATAGTGCAGCAGCAGAA
CAATTTGCTGAGGGCTATTGAGGCGCAACAGCATCTGTTGCAACTCACAGTCTGGGGCATCAAGCAGCTC
CAGGCAAGAATCCTGGCTGTGGAAAGATACCTAAAGGATCAACAGCTCCTGGGGATTTGGGGTTGCTCTG
GAAAACTCATTTGCACCACTGCTGTGCCTTGGAATGCTAGTTGGAGTAATAAATCTCTGGAACAGATTTG
GAATCACACGACCTGGATGGAGTGGGACAGAGAAATTAACAATTACACAAGCTTAATACACTCCTTAATT
GAAGAATCGCAAAACCAGCAAGAAAAGAATGAACAAGAATTATTGGAATTAGATAAATGGGCAAGTTTGT
GGAATTGGTTTAACATAACAAATTGGCTGTGGTATATAAAATTATTCATAATGATAGTAGGAGGCTTGGT
AGGTTTAAGAATAGTTTTTGCTGTACTTTCTATAGTGAATAGAGTTAGGCAGGGATATTCACCATTATCG
TTTCAGACCCACCTCCCAACCCCGAGGGGACCCATGCATTGCATCTCAATTAGTCAGCAACCAGGTGTGG
AAAGTCCCCAGGCTCCCCAGCAGGCAGAAGTATGCAAAGCATGCGTCTCAATTAGTCAGCAACCATAGTC
CCGCCCCTAACTCCGCCCATCCCGCCCCTAACTCCGCCCAGTTCCGCCCATTCTCCGCCCCATGGCTGAC
TAATTTTTTTTATTTATGCAGAGGCCGAGGCCGCCTCGGCCTCTGAGCTATTCCAGAAGTAGTGAGGAGG
CTTTTTTGGAGGCCTAGGCTTTTGCAAAAAGCTTTCTAGAGGTACCACCGGAGCTTACCATGACCGAGTA
CAAGCCCACGGTGCGCCTCGCCACCCGCGACGACGTCCCCAGGGCCGTACGCACCCTCGCCGCCGCGTTC
GCCGACTACCCCGCCACGCGCCACACCGTCGATCCGGACCGCCACATCGAGCGGGTCACCGAGCTGCAAG
AACTCTTCCTCACGCGCGTCGGGCTCGACATCGGCAAGGTGTGGGTCGCGGACGACGGCGCCGCCGTGGC
GGTCTGGACCACGCCGGAGAGCGTCGAAGCGGGGGCGGTGTTCGCCGAGATCGGCCCGCGCATGGCCGAG
TTGAGCGGTTCCCGGCTGGCCGCGCAGCAACAGATGGAAGGCCTCCTGGCGCCGCACCGGCCCAAGGAGC
CCGCGTGGTTCCTGGCCACCGTCGGCGTCTCGCCCGACCACCAGGGCAAGGGTCTGGGCAGCGCCGTCGT
GCTCCCCGGAGTGGAGGCGGCCGAGCGCGCCGGGGTGCCCGCCTTCCTGGAGACCTCCGCGCCCCGCAAC
CTCCCCTTCTACGAGCGGCTCGGCTTCACCGTCACCGCCGACGTCGAGGTGCCCGAAGGACCGCGCACCT
GGTGCATGACCCGCAAGCCCGGTGCCAGTTAACGAATTCTAGATCTTGAGACAAATGGCAGTATTCATCC
ACAATTTTAAAAGAAAAGGGGGGATTGGGGGGTACAGTGCAGGGGAAAGAATAGTAGACATAATAGCAAC
AGACATACAAACTAAAGAATTACAAAAACAAATTACAAAAATTCAAAATTTTCGGGTTTATTACAGGGAC
AGCAGAGATCCACTTTGGCGCCGGCTCGAGGCCTGCAGGTGCAAAGATGGATAAAGTTTTAAACAGAGAG
GAATCTTTGCAGCTAATGGACCTTCTAGGTCTTGAAAGGAGTGGGAATTGGCTCCGGTGCCCGTCAGTGG
GCAGAGCGCACATCGCCCACAGTCCCCGAGAAGTTGGGGGGAGGGGTCGGCAATTGAACCGGTGCCTAGA
GAAGGTGGCGCGGGGTAAACTGGGAAAGTGATGTCGTGTACTGGCTCCGCCTTTTTCCCGAGGGTGGGGG
AGAACCGTATATAAGTGCAGTAGTCGCCGTGAACGTTCTTTTTCGCAACGGGTTTGCCGCCAGAACACAG
GTAAGTGCCGTGTGTGGTTCCCGCGGGCCTGGCCTCTTTACGGGTTATGGCCCTTGCGTGCCTTGAATTA
CTTCCACCTGGCTGCAGTACGTGATTCTTGATCCCGAGCTTCGGGTTGGAAGTGGGTGGGAGAGTTCGAG
GCCTTGCGCTTAAGGAGCCCCTTCGCCTCGTGCTTGAGTTGAGGCCTGGCCTGGGCGCTGGGGCCGCCGC
GTGCGAATCTGGTGGCACCTTCGCGCCTGTCTCGCTGCTTTCGATAAGTCTCTAGCCATTTAAAATTTTT
GATGACCTGCTGCGACGCTTTTTTTCTGGCAAGATAGTCTTGTAAATGCGGGCCAAGATCTGCACACTGG
TATTTCGGTTTTTGGGGCCGCGGGCGGCGACGGGGCCCGTGCGTCCCAGCGCACATGTTCGGCGAGGCGG
GGCCTGCGAGCGCGGCCACCGAGAATCGGACGGGGGTAGTCTCAAGCTGGCCGGCCTGCTCTGGTGCCTG
GCCTCGCGCCGCCGTGTATCGCCCCGCCCTGGGCGGCAAGGCTGGCCCGGTCGGCACCAGTTGCGTGAGC
GGAAAGATGGCCGCTTCCCGGCCCTGCTGCAGGGAGCTCAAAATGGAGGACGCGGCGCTCGGGAGAGCGG
GCGGGTGAGTCACCCACACAAAGGAAAAGGGCCTTTCCGTCCTCAGCCGTCGCTTCATGTGACTCCACGG
AGTACCGGGCGCCGTCCAGGCACCTCGATTAGTTCTCGAGCTTTTGGAGTACGTCGTCTTTAGGTTGGGG
GGAGGGGTTTTATGCGATGGAGTTTCCCCACACTGAGTGGGTGGAGACTGAAGTTAGGCCAGCTTGGCAC
TTGATGTAATTCTCCTTGGAATTTGCCCTTTTTGAGTTTGGATCTTGGTTCATTCTCAAGCCTCAGACAG
TGGTTCAAAGTTTTTTTCTTCCATTTCAGGTGTCGTGAGGCTAGCACCGCCACCATGGCAGACCAGAGAA
TGGACATTTCTTCAACCATCAGTGATTTCATGTCCCCGGGCCCCACCGACCTGCTTTCCAGCTCTCTTGG
TACCAGTGGTGTGGATTGCAACCGCAAACGGAAAGGCAGCTCCACTGACTACCAAGAAAGCATGGACACA
GACAAAGATGACCCTCATGGAAGGTTAGAATATACAGAACACCAAGGAAGGATAAAAAATGCAAGGGAAG
CTCACAGTCAGATTGAAAAGCGGCGTCGGGATAAAATGAACAGTTTTATAGATGAATTGGCTTCTTTGGT
ACCAACATGCAACGCAATGTCCAGGAAATTAGATAAACTTACTGTGCTAAGGATGGCTGTTCAGCACATG
AAAACATTAAGAGGTGCCACCAATCCATACACAGAAGCAAACTACAAACCAACTTTTCTATCAGACGATG
AATTGAAACACCTCATTCTCAGGGCAGCAGATGGATTTTTGTTTGTCGTAGGATGTGACCGAGGGAAGAT
ACTCTTTGTCTCAGAGTCTGTCTTCAAGATCCTCAACTACAGCCAGAATGATCTGATTGGTCAGAGTTTG
TTTGACTACCTGCATCCTAAAGATATTGCCAAAGTCAAGGAGCAGCTCTCCTCCTCTGACACCGCACCCC
GGGAGCGGCTCATAGATGCAAAAACTGGACTTCCAGTTAAAACAGATATAACCCCTGGGCCATCTCGATT
ATGTTCTGGAGCACGACGTTCTTTCTTCTGTAGGATGAAGTGTAACAGGCCTTCAGTAAAGGTTGAAGAC
AAGGACTTCCCCTCTACCTGCTCAAAGAAAAAAGCAGATCGAAAAAGCTTCTGCACAATCCACAGCACAG
GCTATTTGAAAAGCTGGCCACCCACAAAGATGGGGCTGGATGAAGACAACGAACCAGACAATGAGGGGTG
TAACCTCAGCTGCCTCGTCGCAATTGGACGACTGCATTCTCATGTAGTTCCACAACCAGTGAACGGGGAA
ATCAGGGTGAAATCTATGGAATATGTTTCTCGGCACGCGATAGATGGAAAGTTTGTTTTTGTAGACCAGA
GGGCAACAGCTATTTTGGCATATTTACCACAAGAACTTCTAGGCACATCGTGTTATGAATATTTTCACCA
AGATGACATAGGACATCTTGCAGAATGTCATAGGCAAGTTTTACAGACGAGAGAAAAAATTACAACTAAT
TGCTATAAATTTAAAATCAAAGATGGTTCTTTTATCACACTACGGAGTCGATGGTTCAGTTTCATGAACC
CTTGGACCAAGGAAGTAGAATATATTGTCTCAACTAACACTGTTGTTTTAGCCAACGTCCTGGAAGGCGG
GGACCCAACCTTCCCACAGCTCACAGCATCCCCCCACAGCATGGACAGCATGCTGCCCTCTGGAGAAGGT
GGCCCAAAGAGGACCCACCCCACTGTTCCAGGGATTCCAGGGGGAACCCGGGCTGGGGCAGGAAAAATAG
GCCGAATGATTGCTGAGGAAATCATGGAAATCCACAGGATAAGAGGGTCATCGCCTTCTAGCTGTGGCTC
CAGCCCATTGAACATCACGAGTACGCCTCCCCCTGATGCCTCTTCTCCAGGAGGCAAGAAGATTTTAAAT
GGAGGGACTCCAGACATTCCTTCCAGTGGCCTACTATCAGGCCAGGCTCAGGAGAACCCAGGTTATCCAT
ATTCTGATAGTTCTTCTATTCTTGGTGAGAACCCCCACATAGGTATAGACATGATTGACAACGACCAAGG
ATCAAGTAGTCCCAGTAATGATGAGGCAGCAATGGCTGTCATCATGAGCCTCTTGGAAGCAGATGCTGGA
CTGGGTGGCCCTGTTGACTTTAGTGACTTGCCATGGCCGCTGTAGTAATGAACTAGTCCGTAACTTGAAA
GTATTTCGATTTCTTGGCTTTATATATCTTGTGGAAAGGACGACTGCTAAAGTTGGGCTCAGCTAGAACG
CGTTAAGTCGACAATCAACCTCTGGATTACAAAATTTGTGAAAGATTGACTGGTATTCTTAACTATGTTG
CTCCTTTTACGCTATGTGGATACGCTGCTTTAATGCCTTTGTATCATGCTATTGCTTCCCGTATGGCTTT
CATTTTCTCCTCCTTGTATAAATCCTGGTTGCTGTCTCTTTATGAGGAGTTGTGGCCCGTTGTCAGGCAA
CGTGGCGTGGTGTGCACTGTGTTTGCTGACGCAACCCCCACTGGTTGGGGCATTGCCACCACCTGTCAGC
TCCTTTCCGGGACTTTCGCTTTCCCCCTCCCTATTGCCACGGCGGAACTCATCGCCGCCTGCCTTGCCCG
CTGCTGGACAGGGGCTCGGCTGTTGGGCACTGACAATTCCGTGGTGTTGTCGGGGAAATCATCGTCCTTT
CCTTGGCTGCTCGCCTGTGTTGCCACCTGGATTCTGCGCGGGACGTCCTTCTGCTACGTCCCTTCGGCCC
TCAATCCAGCGGACCTTCCTTCCCGCGGCCTGCTGCCGGCTCTGCGGCCTCTTCCGCGTCTTCGCCTTCG
CCCTCAGACGAGTCGGATCTCCCTTTGGGCCGCCTCCCCGCGTCGACTTTAAGACCAATGACTTACAAGG
CAGCTGTAGATCTTAGCCACTTTTTAAAAGAAAAGGGGGGACTGGAAGGGCTAATTCACTCCCAACGAAG
ACAAGATCTGCTTTTTGCTTGTACTGGGTCTCTCTGGTTAGACCAGATCTGAGCCTGGGAGCTCTCTGGC
TAACTAGGGAACCCACTGCTTAAGCCTCAATAAAGCTTGCCTTGAGTGCTTCAAGTAGTGTGTGCCCGTC
TGTTGTGTGACTCTGGTAACTAGAGATCCCTCAGACCCTTTTAGTCAGTGTGGAAAATCTCTAGCAGTAC
GTATAGTAGTTCATGTCATCTTATTATTCAGTATTTATAACTTGCAAAGAAATGAATATCAGAGAGTGAG
AGGAACTTGTTTATTGCAGCTTATAATGGTTACAAATAAAGCAATAGCATCACAAATTTCACAAATAAAG
CATTTTTTTCACTGCATTCTAGTTGTGGTTTGTCCAAACTCATCAATGTATCTTATCATGTCTGGCTCTA
GCTATCCCGCCCCTAACTCCGCCCATCCCGCCCCTAACTCCGCCCAGTTCCGCCCATTCTCCGCCCCATG
GCTGACTAATTTTTTTTATTTATGCAGAGGCCGAGGCCGCCTCGGCCTCTGAGCTATTCCAGAAGTAGTG
AGGAGGCTTTTTTGGAGGCCTAGGGACGTACCCAATTCGCCCTATAGTGAGTCGTATTACGCGCGCTCAC
TGGCCGTCGTTTTACAACGTCGTGACTGGGAAAACCCTGGCGTTACCCAACTTAATCGCCTTGCAGCACA
TCCCCCTTTCGCCAGCTGGCGTAATAGCGAAGAGGCCCGCACCGATCGCCCTTCCCAACAGTTGCGCAGC
CTGAATGGCGAATGGG
[124 nt withheld, positions 7577-7700]
C
[91 nt withheld, positions 7702-7792]
A
[49 nt withheld, positions 7794-7842]
CCTTTGACGTTGGAGTCCACGTTCTTT
[37 nt withheld, positions 7870-7906]
ACCCTATCTCGGTCTATTCTTTTGATTTATAAGGGATTTTGCCGATTTCGGCCTATTGGTTAAAAAATGA
GCTGATTTAACAAAAATTTAACGCGAATTTTAACAAAATATTAACGCTTACAATTTAGGTGGCACTTTTC
GGGGAAATGTGCGCGGAACCCCTATTTGTTTATTTTTCTAAATACATTCAAATATGTATCCGCTCATGAG
ACAATAACCCTGATAAATGCTTCAATAATATTGAAAAAGGAAGAGTATGAGTATTCAACATTTCCGTGTC
GCCCTTATTCCCTTTTTTGCGGCATTTTGCCTTCCTGTTTTTGCTCACCCAGAAACGCTGGTGAAAGTAA
AAGATGCTGAAGATCAGTTGGGTGCACGAGTGGGTTACATCGAACTGGATCTCAACAGCGGTAAGATCCT
TGAGAGTTTTCGCCCCGAAGAACGTTTTCCAATGATGAGCACTTTTAAAGTTCTGCTATGTGGCGCGGTA
TTATCCCGTATTGACGCCGGGCAAGAGCAACTCGGTCGCCGCATACACTATTCTCAGAATGACTTGGTTG
AGTACTCACCAGTCACAGAAAAGCATCTTACGGATGGCATGACAGTAAGAGAATTATGCAGTGCTGCCAT
AACCATGAGTGATAACACTGCGGCCAACTTACTTCTGACAACGATCGGAGGACCGAAGGAGCTAACCGCT
TTTTTGCACAACATGGGGGATCATGTAACTCGCCTTGATCGTTGGGAACCGGAGCTGAATGAAGCCATAC
CAAACGACGAGCGTGACACCACGATGCCTGTAGCAATGGCAACAACGTTGCGCAAACTATTAACTGGCGA
ACTACTTACTCTAGCTTCCCGGCAACAATTAATAGACTGGATGGAGGCGGATAAAGTTGCAGGACCACTT
CTGCGCTCGGCCCTTCCGGCTGGCTGGTTTATTGCTGATAAATCTGGAGCCGGTGAGCGTGGGTCTCGCG
GTATCATTGCAGCACTGGGGCCAGATGGTAAGCCCTCCCGTATCGTAGTTATCTACACGACGGGGAGTCA
GGCAACTATGGATGAACGAAATAGACAGATCGCTGAGATAGGTGCCTCACTGATTAAGCATTGGTAACTG
TCAGACCAAGTTTACTCATATATACTTTAGATTGATTTAAAACTTCATTTTTAATTTAAAAGGATCTAGG
TGAAGATCCTTTTTGATAATCTCATGACCAAAATCCCTTAACGTGAGTTTTCGTTCCACTGAGCGTCAGA
CCCCGTAGAAAAGATCAAAGGATCTTCTTGAGATCCTTTTTTTCTGCGCGTAATCTGCTGCTTGCAAACA
AAAAAACCACCGCTACCAGCGGTGGTTTGTTTGCCGGATCAAGAGCTACCAACTCTTTTTCCGAAGGTAA
CTGGCTTCAGCAGAGCGCAGATACCAAATACTGTTCTTCTAGTGTAGCCGTAGTTAGGCCACCACTTCAA
GAACTCTGTAGCACCGCCTACATACCTCGCTCTGCTAATCCTGTTACCAGTGGCTGCTGCCAGTGGCGAT
AAGTCGTGTCTTACCGGGTTGGACTCAAGACGATAGTTACCGGATAAGGCGCAGCGGTCGGGCTGAACGG
GGGGTTCGTGCACACAGCCCAGCTTGGAGCGAACGACCTACACCGAACTGAGATACCTACAGCGTGAGCT
ATGAGAAAGCGCCACGCTTCCCGAAGGGAGAAAGGCGGACAGGTATCCGGTAAGCGGCAGGGTCGGAACA
GGAGAGCGCACGAGGGAGCTTCCAGGGGGAAACGCCTGGTATCTTTATAGTCCTGTCGGGTTTCGCCACC
TCTGACTTGAGCGTCGATTTTTGTGATGCTCGTCAGGGGGGCGGAGCCTATGGAAAAACGCCAGCAACGC
GGCCTTTTTACGGTTCCTGGCCTTTTGCTGGCCTTTTGCTCACATGTTCTTTCCTGCGTTATCCCCTGAT
TCTGTGGATAACCGTATTACCGCCTTTGAGTGAGCTGATACCGCTCGCCGCAGCCGAACGACCGAGCGCA
GCGAGTCAGTGAGCGAGGAAGCGGAAGAGCGCCCAATACGCAAACCGCCTCTCCCCGCGCGTTGGCCGAT
TCATTAATGCAGCTGGCACGACAGGTTTCCCGACTGGAAAGCGGGCAGTGAGCGCAACGCAATTAATGTG
AGTTAGCTCACTCATTAGGCACCCCAGGCTTTACACTTTATGCTTCCGGCTCGTATGTTGTGTGGAATTG
TGAGCGGATAACAATTTCACACAGGAAACAGCTATGACCATGATTACGCCAAGCGCGCAATTAACCCTCA
CTAAAGGGAACAAAAGCTGGAGCTGCAAGC
Features (pLannotate 1.2.2; 31 found; start..end, strand, type, name):
      5..231     +  promoter       RSV promoter: Rous sarcoma virus enhancer/promoter
    232..412     +  LTR            5' LTR (truncated): truncated 5' long terminal repeat (LTR) from HIV-1
    459..584     +  misc_feature   HIV-1 Ψ: packaging signal of human immunodeficiency virus type 1
    568..931     +  CDS            HIV-1 gag (fragment): gag protein from human immunodeficiency virus 1; gag
   1077..1310    +  misc_feature   RRE: The Rev response element (RRE) of HIV-1 allows for Rev-dependent mRNA export from the nucleus to the cytoplasm.
   1687..1713    +  CDS            Rev (fragment): human immunodeficiency virus 1 (HIV-1) Rev protein; rev; enhances nuclear export of unspliced and incompletely spliced viral mRNAs
   1720..1743    +  promoter       SV40 promoter (fragment): SV40 early promoter
   1744..1815    +  promoter       SV40 promoter (fragment): SV40 enhancer and early promoter
   1839..1974    +  rep_origin     SV40 ori: SV40 origin of replication
   2020..2616    +  CDS            PuroR (fragment): puromycin N-acetyltransferase; pac from Streptomyces; confers resistance to puromycin
   2665..2782    +  misc_feature   cPPT/CTS: central polypurine tract and central termination sequence of HIV-1
   2847..2913    +  CDS            small t antigen (fragment): SV40 (simian virus 40) small t antigen
   2920..4098    +  promoter       EF-1α promoter: strong constitutive promoter for human elongation factor EF-1α
   4115..5992    +  CDS            ARNTL: BMAL1_HUMAN - Also known as BHLHE5, BMAL1, MOP3, PASD3. Experimental evidence at protein level: Swiss-Prot protein existence level 1. Transcriptional activator which forms a core component of the circadian clock. The circadian clock, an internal time-keeping system, regulates various physiological processes through the generation of approximately 24 hour circadian rhythms in gene expression, which are translated into rhythms in metabolism and behavior. It is derived from the Latin roots 'circa' (about) and 'diem' (day) and acts as an important regulator of a wide array of physiological functio
   6008..6061    +  promoter       U6 promoter (fragment): RNA polymerase III promoter for human U6 snRNA
   6103..6691    +  misc_feature   WPRE: woodchuck hepatitis virus posttranscriptional regulatory element
   6742..6761    +  misc_feature   cPPT/CTS (fragment): central polypurine tract and central termination sequence of HIV-1
   6763..6996    +  LTR            3' LTR (ΔU3): self-inactivating 3' long terminal repeat (LTR) from HIV-1
   7074..7195    +  polyA_signal   SV40 poly(A) signal: SV40 polyadenylation signal
   7235..7370    +  rep_origin     SV40 ori: SV40 origin of replication
   7391..7409    -  promoter       T7 promoter: promoter for bacteriophage T7 RNA polymerase
   7417..7572    +  CDS            lacZα (fragment): LacZα fragment of β-galactosidase; lacZ fragment
   7577..8005    +  rep_origin     f1 ori (sequence partly withheld): f1 bacteriophage origin of replication; arrow indicates direction of (+) strand synthesis
   8058..8162    +  promoter       AmpR promoter: bla
   8163..9023    +  CDS            AmpR: β-lactamase; bla; confers resistance to ampicillin, carbenicillin, and related antibiotics
   9194..9782    +  rep_origin     ori: high-copy-number ColE1/pMB1/pBR322/pUC origin of replication
   9965..10057   +  CDS            lacI (fragment): lac repressor; lacI; The lac repressor binds to the lac operator to inhibit transcription in E. coli. This inhibition can be relieved by adding lactose or isopropyl-β-D-thiogalactopyranoside (IPTG).
  10070..10091   +  protein_bind   CAP binding site: CAP binding activates transcription in the presence of cAMP. E. coli catabolite activator protein
  10106..10136   +  promoter       lac promoter: promoter for the E. coli lac operon
  10144..10160   +  protein_bind   lac operator: The lac repressor binds to the lac operator to inhibit transcription in E. coli. This inhibition can be relieved by adding lactose or isopropyl-β-D-thiogalactopyranoside (IPTG). lac repressor encoded by lacI
  10205..10223   +  promoter       T3 promoter: promoter for bacteriophage T3 RNA polymerase
