[The description below was written by a language model from this plasmid's Addgene catalogue record and pLannotate feature annotations shown in this document.]
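Description:
TFORF2255 is a lentiviral mammalian expression plasmid built on the pLX_TRC317 backbone that carries the human ARNTL open reading frame (also known as BMAL1), a bHLH-PAS transcriptional activator that forms a core component of the circadian clock. It belongs to a barcoded transcription factor ORF collection. Each member carries a unique 24-bp barcode, so the overexpressed factor can be identified by sequencing in pooled screens. The feature table does not annotate the barcode, so its exact position is not stated in the record. In bacteria the plasmid is maintained by a high-copy ColE1/pUC-type origin with ampicillin resistance, and an f1 origin and lac/T7/T3 remnants of the cloning backbone are also present. The depositor warns that the plasmid can recombine, as is common for LTR-containing vectors.

The viral portion has a third-generation layout. An RSV promoter drives a truncated HIV-1 5' LTR, followed by the Ψ packaging signal with a gag fragment, the RRE for Rev-dependent nuclear export of the genomic RNA, and a cPPT/CTS. The genome ends in a self-inactivating ΔU3 3' LTR with an SV40 polyadenylation signal downstream. There are two expression units between the LTRs. An SV40 early promoter drives puromycin N-acetyltransferase for selection of transduced cells, and the strong constitutive EF-1α promoter drives ARNTL. A WPRE downstream of the ORF enhances transcript stability and expression. A short U6 promoter fragment is annotated between the ORF and the WPRE, but it is only a partial match and probably not a functional Pol III unit. The construct is used to make lentivirus for stable ARNTL overexpression, either alone or within pooled transcription factor screens such as directed differentiation studies.
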