Addgene plasmid #141994: TFORF2255
Purpose: Lentiviral vector for overexpressing transcription factor ORFs with unique 24-bp barcodes. Barcodes facilitate identification of transcription factors in pooled screens.
Depositing lab: Feng Zhang. Depositing organization: Broad Institute. Publication: A transcription factor atlas of directed differentiation. Joung J, Ma S, Tay T, Geiger-Schuller KR, Kirchgatterer PC, Verdine VK, Guo B, Arias-Garcia MA, Allen WE, Singh A, Kuksenko O, Abudayyeh OO, Gootenberg JS, Fu Z, Macrae RK, Buenrostro JD, Regev A, Zhang F. Cell. 2023 Jan 5;186(1):209-229.e26. doi: 10.1016/j.cell.2022.11.026. PubMed 36608654.
Backbone
  Vector backbone: pLX_TRC317
  Backbone manufacturer: Broad Institute Genetic Perturbation Platform
  Backbone size w/o insert (bp): 8264
  Vector type: Mammalian Expression, Lentiviral
  Selectable markers: Puromycin
Growth in bacteria
  Bacterial resistance: Ampicillin, 100 μg/mL
  Growth temperature: 37°C
  Growth strain: NEB Stable
  Copy number: High Copy
Gene/Insert
  Gene/Insert name: ARNTL
  Species: H. sapiens (human)
  Insert size (bp): 1982
  Entrez Gene: BMAL1 (a.k.a. ARNTL, ARNTL1, BMAL1c, JAP3, MOP3, PASD3, TIC, bHLHe5)
  Promoter: EF1a
  Cloning method: Unknown
  Sequencing primers: 5′ GGGTGGAGACTGAAGTTAGGCCAG; 3′ CACATAGCGTAAAAGGAGCAACATAG
Terms and licenses: Academic/Nonprofit Terms; Industry Terms: Not Available to Industry
Depositor comments: NM_001297722,NM_001297719,XM_017017742,ENST00000403290 . The transcription factor ORF portion of this plasmid was synthesized by Genewiz. Please test multiple small colonies in case of plasmid recombination. To make this collection available in a timely manner, a portion of this collection was not fully sequenced by Addgene. If an Addgene verified full plasmid sequence is not available, please contact us prior to placing an order to request the full sequence.
How to cite: TFORF2255 was a gift from Feng Zhang (Addgene plasmid # 141994 ; http://n2t.net/addgene:141994 ; RRID:Addgene_141994)
