>Addgene plasmid #141994 | TFORF2255 | depositor partial sequence | sequence record 278119 | Insert
ACCGCCACCATGGCAGACCAGAGAATGGACATTTCTTCAACCATCAGTGATTTCATGTCCCCGGGCCCCA
CCGACCTGCTTTCCAGCTCTCTTGGTACCAGTGGTGTGGATTGCAACCGCAAACGGAAAGGCAGCTCCAC
TGACTACCAAGAAAGCATGGACACAGACAAAGATGACCCTCATGGAAGGTTAGAATATACAGAACACCAA
GGAAGGATAAAAAATGCAAGGGAAGCTCACAGTCAGATTGAAAAGCGGCGTCGGGATAAAATGAACAGTT
TTATAGATGAATTGGCTTCTTTGGTACCAACATGCAACGCAATGTCCAGGAAATTAGATAAACTTACTGT
GCTAAGGATGGCTGTTCAGCACATGAAAACATTAAGAGGTGCCACCAATCCATACACAGAAGCAAACTAC
AAACCAACTTTTCTATCAGACGATGAATTGAAACACCTCATTCTCAGGGCAGCAGATGGATTTTTGTTTG
TCGTAGGATGTGACCGAGGGAAGATACTCTTTGTCTCAGAGTCTGTCTTCAAGATCCTCAACTACAGCCA
GAATGATCTGATTGGTCAGAGTTTGTTTGACTACCTGCATCCTAAAGATATTGCCAAAGTCAAGGAGCAG
CTCTCCTCCTCTGACACCGCACCCCGGGAGCGGCTCATAGATGCAAAAACTGGACTTCCAGTTAAAACAG
ATATAACCCCTGGGCCATCTCGATTATGTTCTGGAGCACGACGTTCTTTCTTCTGTAGGATGAAGTGTAA
CAGGCCTTCAGTAAAGGTTGAAGACAAGGACTTCCCCTCTACCTGCTCAAAGAAAAAAGCAGATCGAAAA
AGCTTCTGCACAATCCACAGCACAGGCTATTTGAAAAGCTGGCCACCCACAAAGATGGGGCTGGATGAAG
ACAACGAACCAGACAATGAGGGGTGTAACCTCAGCTGCCTCGTCGCAATTGGACGACTGCATTCTCATGT
AGTTCCACAACCAGTGAACGGGGAAATCAGGGTGAAATCTATGGAATATGTTTCTCGGCACGCGATAGAT
GGAAAGTTTGTTTTTGTAGACCAGAGGGCAACAGCTATTTTGGCATATTTACCACAAGAACTTCTAGGCA
CATCGTGTTATGAATATTTTCACCAAGATGACATAGGACATCTTGCAGAATGTCATAGGCAAGTTTTACA
GACGAGAGAAAAAATTACAACTAATTGCTATAAATTTAAAATCAAAGATGGTTCTTTTATCACACTACGG
AGTCGATGGTTCAGTTTCATGAACCCTTGGACCAAGGAAGTAGAATATATTGTCTCAACTAACACTGTTG
TTTTAGCCAACGTCCTGGAAGGCGGGGACCCAACCTTCCCACAGCTCACAGCATCCCCCCACAGCATGGA
CAGCATGCTGCCCTCTGGAGAAGGTGGCCCAAAGAGGACCCACCCCACTGTTCCAGGGATTCCAGGGGGA
ACCCGGGCTGGGGCAGGAAAAATAGGCCGAATGATTGCTGAGGAAATCATGGAAATCCACAGGATAAGAG
GGTCATCGCCTTCTAGCTGTGGCTCCAGCCCATTGAACATCACGAGTACGCCTCCCCCTGATGCCTCTTC
TCCAGGAGGCAAGAAGATTTTAAATGGAGGGACTCCAGACATTCCTTCCAGTGGCCTACTATCAGGCCAG
GCTCAGGAGAACCCAGGTTATCCATATTCTGATAGTTCTTCTATTCTTGGTGAGAACCCCCACATAGGTA
TAGACATGATTGACAACGACCAAGGATCAAGTAGTCCCAGTAATGATGAGGCAGCAATGGCTGTCATCAT
GAGCCTCTTGGAAGCAGATGCTGGACTGGGTGGCCCTGTTGACTTTAGTGACTTGCCATGGCCGCTGTAG
TAATGAACTAGTCCGTAACTTGAAAGTATTTCGATTTCTTGGCTTTATATATCTTGTGGAAAGGACGACT
GCTAAAGTTGGGCTCAGCTAGA
