>Addgene plasmid #141994 | TFORF2255 | depositor partial sequence | sequence record 278120 | Barcode
CTGCTAAAGTTGGGCTCAGCTAGA
